>Addgene plasmid #179297 | BPK617 | addgene full sequence | sequence record 354389 | Addgene NGS Result
GACATTGATTATTGACTAGTTATTAATAGTAATCAATTACGGGGTCATTAGTTCATAGCCCATATATGGA
GTTCCGCGTTACATAACTTACGGTAAATGGCCCGCCTGGCTGACCGCCCAACGACCCCCGCCCATTGACG
TCAATAATGACGTATGTTCCCATAGTAACGCCAATAGGGACTTTCCATTGACGTCAATGGGTGGAGTATT
TACGGTAAACTGCCCACTTGGCAGTACATCAAGTGTATCATATGCCAAGTACGCCCCCTATTGACGTCAA
TGACGGTAAATGGCCCGCCTGGCATTATGCCCAGTACATGACCTTATGGGACTTTCCTACTTGGCAGTAC
ATCTACGTATTAGTCATCGCTATTACCATGGTCGAGGTGAGCCCCACGTTCTGCTTCACTCTCCCCATCT
CCCCCCCCTCCCCACCCCCAATTTTGTATTTATTTATTTTTTAATTATTTTGTGCAGCGATGGGGGCGGG
GGGGGGGGGGGGGCGCGCGCCRGGSGGGGSGGGGSGGGGSGRGGGGSGGGGSGGGGSGRGGCGGRGAGGK
GCGGCGGCAGCCAATCAGAGCGGCGCGCTCCGAAAGTTTCCTTTTATGGCGAGGCGGCGGCGGCGGCGGC
CCTATAAAAAGCGAAGCGCGCGGCGGGCGGGAGTCGCTGCGCGCTGCCTTCGCCCCGTGCCCCGCTCCGC
CGCCGCCTCGCGCCGCCCGCCCCGGCTCTGACTGACCGCGTTACTCCCACAGGTGAGCGGGCGGGACGGC
CCTTCTCCTCCGGGCTGTAATTAGCGCTTGGTTTAATGACGGCTTGTTTCTTTTCTGTGGCTGCGTGAAA
GCCTTGAGGGGCTCCGGGAGGGCCCTTTGTGCGGGGGGAGCGGCTCGGGGGGTGCGTGCGTGTGTGTGTG
CGTGGGGAGCGCCGCGTGCGGCTCCGCGCTGCCCGGCGGCTGTGAGCGCTGCGGGCGCGGCGCGGGGCTT
TGTGCGCTCCGCAGTGTGCGCGAGGGGAGCGCGGCCGGGGGCGGTGCCCCGCGGTGCGGGGGGGGCTGCG
AGGGGAACAAAGGCTGCGTGCGGGGTGTGTGCGTGGGGGGGTGAGCAGGGGGTGTGGGCGCGTCGGTCGG
GCTGCAACCCCCCCTGCACCCCCCTCCCCGAGTTGCTGAGCACGGCCCGGCTTCGGGTGCGGGGCTCCGT
ACGGGGCGTGGCGCGGGGCTCGCCGTGCCGGGCGGGGGGTGGCGGCAGGTGGGGGTGCCGGGCGGGGCGG
GGCCGCCTCGGGCCGGGGAGGGCTCGGGGGAGGGGCGCGGCGGCCCCCGGAGCGCCGGCGGCTGTCGAGG
CGCGGCGAGCCGCAGCCATTGCCTTTTATGGTAATCGTGCGAGAGGGCGCAGGGACTTCCTTTGTCCCAA
ATCTGTGCGGAGCCGAAATCTGGGAGGCGCCGCCGCACCCCCTCTAGCGGGCGCGGGGCGAAGCGGTGCG
GCGCCGGCAGGAAGGAAATGGGCGGGGAGGGCCTTCGTGCGTCGCCGCGCCGCCGTCCCCTTCTCCCTCT
CCAGCCTCGGGGCTGTCCGCGGGGGGACGGCTGCCTTCGGGGGGGACGGGGCAGGGCGGGGTTCGGCTTC
TGGCGTGTGACCGGCGGCTCTAGAGCCTCTGCTAACCATGTTCATGCCTTCTTCTTTTTCCTACAGCTCC
TGGGCAACGTGCTGGTTATTGTGCTGTCTCATCATTTTGGCAAAGAATTCTGCAGTCGACGGTACCGCGG
GCCCGGGATCCACCGGTCGCCACCATGGCGCCAAAAAAAAAACGCAAAGTGAACGGCGGAGGGTCCGGAG
GAGGCGGTAGCGGAGGCGATAAAAAGTATTCTATTGGTTTAGCCATCGGCACTAATTCCGTTGGATGGGC
TGTCATAACCGATGAATACAAAGTACCTTCAAAGAAATTTAAGGTGTTGGGGAACACAGACCGTCATTCG
ATTAAAAAGAATCTTATCGGTGCCCTCCTATTCGATAGTGGCGAAACGGCAGAGGCGACTCGCCTGAAAC
GAACCGCTCGGAGAAGGTATACACGTCGCAAGAACCGAATATGTTACTTACAAGAAATTTTTAGCAATGA
GATGGCCAAAGTTGACGATTCTTTCTTTCACCGTTTGGAAGAGTCCTTCCTTGTCGAAGAGGACAAGAAA
CATGAACGGCACCCCATCTTTGGAAACATAGTAGATGAGGTGGCATATCATGAAAAGTACCCAACGATTT
ATCACCTCAGAAAAAAGCTAGTTGACTCAACTGATAAAGCGGACCTGAGGTTAATCTACTTGGCTCTTGC
CCATATGATAAAGTTCCGTGGGCACTTTCTCATTGAGGGTGATCTAAATCCGGACAACTCGGATGTCGAC
AAACTGTTCATCCAGTTAGTACAAACCTATAATCAGTTGTTTGAAGAGAACCCTATAAATGCAAGTGGCG
TGGATGCGAAGGCTATTCTTAGCGCCCGCCTCTCTAAATCCCGACGGCTAGAAAACCTGATCGCACAATT
ACCCGGAGAGAAGAAAAATGGGTTGTTCGGTAACCTTATAGCGCTCTCACTAGGCCTGACACCAAATTTT
AAGTCGAACTTCGACTTAGCTGAAGATGCCAAATTGCAGCTTAGTAAGGACACGTACGATGACGATCTCG
ACAATCTACTGGCACAAATTGGAGATCAGTATGCGGACTTATTTTTGGCTGCCAAAAACCTTAGCGATGC
AATCCTCCTATCTGACATACTGAGAGTTAATACTGAGATTACCAAGGCGCCGTTATCCGCTTCAATGATC
AAAAGGTACGATGAACATCACCAAGACTTGACACTTCTCAAGGCCCTAGTCCGTCAGCAACTGCCTGAGA
AATATAAGGAAATATTCTTTGATCAGTCGAAAAACGGGTACGCAGGTTATATTGACGGCGGAGCGAGTCA
AGAGGAATTCTACAAGTTTATCAAACCCATATTAGAGAAGATGGATGGGACGGAAGAGTTGCTTGTAAAA
CTCAATCGCGAAGATCTACTGCGAAAGCAGCGGACTTTCGACAACGGTAGCATTCCACATCAAATCCACT
TAGGCGAATTGCATGCTATACTTAGAAGGCAGGAGGATTTTTATCCGTTCCTCAAAGACAATCGTGAAAA
GATTGAGAAAATCCTAACCTTTCGCATACCTTACTATGTGGGACCCCTGGCCCGAGGGAACTCTCGGTTC
GCATGGATGACAAGAAAGTCCGAAGAAACGATTACTCCATGGAATTTTGAGGAAGTTGTCGATAAAGGTG
CGTCAGCTCAATCGTTCATCGAGAGGATGACCAACTTTGACAAGAATTTACCGAACGAAAAAGTATTGCC
TAAGCACAGTTTACTTTACGAGTATTTCACAGTGTACAATGAACTCACGAAAGTTAAGTATGTCACTGAG
GGCATGCGTAAACCCGCCTTTCTAAGCGGAGAACAGAAGAAAGCAATAGTAGATCTGTTATTCAAGACCA
ACCGCAAAGTGACAGTTAAGCAATTGAAAGAGGACTACTTTAAGAAAATTGAATGCTTCGATTCTGTCGA
GATCTCCGGGGTAGAAGATCGATTTAATGCGTCACTTGGTACGTATCATGACCTCCTAAAGATAATTAAA
GATAAGGACTTCCTGGATAACGAAGAGAATGAAGATATCTTAGAAGATATAGTGTTGACTCTTACCCTCT
TTGAAGATCGGGAAATGATTGAGGAAAGACTAAAAACATACGCTCACCTGTTCGACGATAAGGTTATGAA
ACAGTTAAAGAGGCGTCGCTATACGGGCTGGGGACGATTGTCGCGGAAACTTATCAACGGGATAAGAGAC
AAGCAAAGTGGTAAAACTATTCTCGATTTTCTAAAGAGCGACGGCTTCGCCAATAGGAACTTTATGCAGC
TGATCCATGATGACTCTTTAACCTTCAAAGAGGATATACAAAAGGCACAGGTTTCCGGACAAGGGGACTC
ATTGCACGAACATATTGCGAATCTTGCTGGTTCGCCAGCCATCAAAAAGGGCATACTCCAGACAGTCAAA
GTAGTGGATGAGCTAGTTAAGGTCATGGGACGTCACAAACCGGAAAACATTGTAATCGAGATGGCACGCG
AAAATCAAACGACTCAGAAGGGGCAAAAAAACAGTCGAGAGCGGATGAAGAGAATAGAAGAGGGTATTAA
AGAACTGGGCAGCCAGATCTTAAAGGAGCATCCTGTGGAAAATACCCAATTGCAGAACGAGAAACTTTAC
CTCTATTACCTACAAAATGGAAGGGACATGTATGTTGATCAGGAACTGGACATAAACCGTTTATCTGATT
ACGACGTCGATGCCATTGTACCCCAATCCTTTTTGAAGGACGATTCAATCGACAATAAAGTGCTTACACG
CTCGGATAAGAACCGAGGGAAAAGTGACAATGTTCCAAGCGAGGAAGTCGTAAAGAAAATGAAGAACTAT
TGGCGGCAGCTCCTAAATGCGAAACTGATAACGCAAAGAAAGTTCGATAACTTAACTAAAGCTGAGAGGG
GTGGCTTGTCTGAACTTGACAAGGCCGGATTTATTAAACGTCAGCTCGTGGAAACCCGCCAAATCACAAA
GCATGTTGCACAGATACTAGATTCCCGAATGAATACGAAATACGACGAGAACGATAAGCTGATTCGGGAA
GTCAAAGTAATCACTTTAAAGTCAAAATTGGTGTCGGACTTCAGAAAGGATTTTCAATTCTATAAAGTTA
GGGAGATAAATAACTACCACCATGCGCACGACGCTTATCTTAATGCCGTCGTAGGGACCGCACTCATTAA
GAAATACCCGAAGCTAGAAAGTGAGTTTGTGTATGGTGATTACAAAGTTTATGACGTCCGTAAGATGATC
GCGAAAAGCGAACAGGAGATAGGCAAGGCTACAGCCAAATACTTCTTTTATTCTAACATTATGAATTTCT
TTAAGACGGAAATCACTCTGGCAAACGGAGAGATACGCAAACGACCTTTAATTGAAACCAATGGGGAGAC
AGGTGAAATCGTATGGGATAAGGGCCGGGACTTCGCGACGGTGAGAAAAGTTTTGTCCATGCCCCAAGTC
AACATAGTAAAGAAAACTGAGGTGCAGACCGGAGGGTTTTCAAAGGAATCGATTCTTCCAAAAAGGAATA
GTGATAAGCTCATCGCTCGTAAAAAGGACTGGGACCCGAAAAAGTACGGTGGCTTCGATAGCCCTACAGT
TGCCTATTCTGTCCTAGTAGTGGCAAAAGTTGAGAAGGGAAAATCCAAGAAACTGAAGTCAGTCAAAGAA
TTATTGGGGATAACGATTATGGAGCGCTCGTCTTTTGAAAAGAACCCCATCGACTTCCTTGAGGCGAAAG
GTTACAAGGAAGTAAAAAAGGATCTCATAATTAAACTACCAAAGTATAGTCTGTTTGAGTTAGAAAATGG
CCGAAAACGGATGTTGGCTAGCGCCGGAGAGCTTCAAAAGGGGAACGAACTCGCACTACCGTCTAAATAC
GTGAATTTCCTGTATTTAGCGTCCCATTACGAGAAGTTGAAAGGTTCACCTGAAGATAACGAACAGAAGC
AACTTTTTGTTGAGCAGCACAAACATTATCTCGACGAAATCATAGAGCAAATTTCGGAATTCAGTAAGAG
AGTCATCCTAGCTGATGCCAATCTGGACAAAGTATTAAGCGCATACAACAAGCACAGGGATAAACCCATA
CGTGAGCAGGCGGAAAATATTATCCATTTGTTTACTCTTACCAACCTCGGCGCTCCAGCCGCATTCAAGT
ATTTTGACACAACGATAGATCGCAAACGATACACTTCTACCAAGGAGGTGCTAGACGCGACACTGATTCA
CCAATCCATCACGGGATTATATGAAACTCGGATAGATTTGTCACAGCTTGGGGGTGACGGATCCCCCAAG
AAGAAGAGGAAAGTCTCGAGCGACTACAAAGACCATGACGGTGATTATAAAGATCATGACATCGATTACA
AGGATGACGATGACAAGGCTGCAGGAGGCGGTGGAAGCGGGCGCGCCGACGCGCTGGACGATTTCGATCT
CGACATGCTGGGTTCTGATGCCCTCGATGACTTTGACCTGGATATGTTGGGAAGCGACGCATTGGATGAC
TTTGATCTGGACATGCTCGGCTCCGATGCTCTGGACGATTTCGATCTCGATATGTTATAAAGCGGCCGCA
CTCCTCAGGTGCAGGCTGCCTATCAGAAGGTGGTGGCTGGTGTGGCCAATGCCCTGGCTCACAAATACCA
CTGAGATCTTTTTCCCTCTGCCAAAAATTATGGGGACATCATGAAGCCCCTTGAGCATCTGACTTCTGGC
TAATAAAGGAAATTTATTTTCATTGCAATAGTGTGTTGGAATTTTTTGTGTCTCTCACTCGGAAGGACAT
ATGGGAGGGCAAATCATTTAAAACATCAGAATGAGTATTTGGTTTAGAGTTTGGCAACATATGCCCATAT
GCTGGCTGCCATGAACAAAGGTTGGCTATAAAGAGGTCATCAGTATATGAAACAGCCCCCTGCTGTCCAT
TCCTTATTCCATAGAAAAGCCTTGACTTGAGGTTAGATTTTTTTTATATTTTGTTTTGTGTTATTTTTTT
CTTTAACATCCCTAAAATTTTCCTTACATGTTTTACTAGCCAGATTTTTCCTCCTCTCCTGACTACTCCC
AGTCATAGCTGTCCCTCTTCTCTTATGGAGATCCCTCGACCTGCAGCCCAAGCTTGGCGTAATCATGGTC
ATAGCTGTTTCCTGTGTGAAATTGTTATCCGCTCACAATTCCACACAACATACGAGCCGGAAGCATAAAG
TGTAAAGCCTGGGGTGCCTAATGAGTGAGCTAACTCACATTAATTGCGTTGCGCTCACTGCCCGCTTTCC
AGTCGGGAAACCTGTCGTGCCAGCGGATCCGCATCTCAATTAGTCAGCAACCATAGTCCCGCCCCTAACT
CCGCCCATCCCGCCCCTAACTCCGCCCAGTTCCGCCCATTCTCCGCCCCATGGCTGACTAATTTTTTTTA
TTTATGCAGAGGCCGAGGCCGCCTCGGCCTCTGAGCTATTCCAGAAGTAGTGAGGAGGCTTTTTTGGAGG
CCTAGGCTTTTGCAAAAAGCTAACTTGTTTATTGCAGCTTATAATGGTTACAAATAAAGCAATAGCATCA
CAAATTTCACAAATAAAGCATTTTTTTCACTGCATTCTAGTTGTGGTTTGTCCAAACTCATCAATGTATC
TTATCATGTCTGGATCCGCTGCATTAATGAATCGGCCAACGCGCGGGGAGAGGCGGTTTGCGTATTGGGC
GCTCTTCCGCTTCCTCGCTCACTGACTCGCTGCGCTCGGTCGTTCGGCTGCGGCGAGCGGTATCAGCTCA
CTCAAAGGCGGTAATACGGTTATCCACAGAATCAGGGGATAACGCAGGAAAGAACATGTGAGCAAAAGGC
CAGCAAAAGGCCAGGAACCGTAAAAAGGCCGCGTTGCTGGCGTTTTTCCATAGGCTCCGCCCCCCTGACG
AGCATCACAAAAATCGACGCTCAAGTCAGAGGTGGCGAAACCCGACAGGACTATAAAGATACCAGGCGTT
TCCCCCTGGAAGCTCCCTCGTGCGCTCTCCTGTTCCGACCCTGCCGCTTACCGGATACCTGTCCGCCTTT
CTCCCTTCGGGAAGCGTGGCGCTTTCTCATAGCTCACGCTGTAGGTATCTCAGTTCGGTGTAGGTCGTTC
GCTCCAAGCTGGGCTGTGTGCACGAACCCCCCGTTCAGCCCGACCGCTGCGCCTTATCCGGTAACTATCG
TCTTGAGTCCAACCCGGTAAGACACGACTTATCGCCACTGGCAGCAGCCACTGGTAACAGGATTAGCAGA
GCGAGGTATGTAGGCGGTGCTACAGAGTTCTTGAAGTGGTGGCCTAACTACGGCTACACTAGAAGAACAG
TATTTGGTATCTGCGCTCTGCTGAAGCCAGTTACCTTCGGAAAAAGAGTTGGTAGCTCTTGATCCGGCAA
ACAAACCACCGCTGGTAGCGGTGGTTTTTTTGTTTGCAAGCAGCAGATTACGCGCAGAAAAAAAGGATCT
CAAGAAGATCCTTTGATCTTTTCTACGGGGTCTGACGCTCAGTGGAACGAAAACTCACGTTAAGGGATTT
TGGTCATGAGATTATCAAAAAGGATCTTCACCTAGATCCTTTTAAATTAAAAATGAAGTTTTAAATCAAT
CTAAAGTATATATGAGTAAACTTGGTCTGACAGTTACCAATGCTTAATCAGTGAGGCACCTATCTCAGCG
ATCTGTCTATTTCGTTCATCCATAGTTGCCTGACTCCCCGTCGTGTAGATAACTACGATACGGGAGGGCT
TACCATCTGGCCCCAGTGCTGCAATGATACCGCGAGACCCACGCTCACCGGCTCCAGATTTATCAGCAAT
AAACCAGCCAGCCGGAAGGGCCGAGCGCAGAAGTGGTCCTGCAACTTTATCCGCCTCCATCCAGTCTATT
AATTGTTGCCGGGAAGCTAGAGTAAGTAGTTCGCCAGTTAATAGTTTGCGCAACGTTGTTGCCATTGCTA
CAGGCATCGTGGTGTCACGCTCGTCGTTTGGTATGGCTTCATTCAGCTCCGGTTCCCAACGATCAAGGCG
AGTTACATGATCCCCCATGTTGTGCAAAAAAGCGGTTAGCTCCTTCGGTCCTCCGATCGTTGTCAGAAGT
AAGTTGGCCGCAGTGTTATCACTCATGGTTATGGCAGCACTGCATAATTCTCTTACTGTCATGCCATCCG
TAAGATGCTTTTCTGTGACTGGTGAGTACTCAACCAAGTCATTCTGAGAATAGTGTATGCGGCGACCGAG
TTGCTCTTGCCCGGCGTCAATACGGGATAATACCGCGCCACATAGCAGAACTTTAAAAGTGCTCATCATT
GGAAAACGTTCTTCGGGGCGAAAACTCTCAAGGATCTTACCGCTGTTGAGATCCAGTTCGATGTAACCCA
CTCGTGCACCCAACTGATCTTCAGCATCTTTTACTTTCACCAGCGTTTCTGGGTGAGCAAAAACAGGAAG
GCAAAATGCCGCAAAAAAGGGAATAAGGGCGACACGGAAATGTTGAATACTCATACTCTTCCTTTTTCAA
TATTATTGAAGCATTTATCAGGGTTATTGTCTCATGAGCGGATACATATTTGAATGTATTTAGAAAAATA
AACAAATAGGGGTTCCGCGCACATTTCCCCGAAAAGTGCCACCTGGGTC
Features (pLannotate 1.2.2; 20 found; start..end, strand, type, name):
      1..380     +  enhancer       CMV enhancer: human cytomegalovirus immediate early enhancer
    382..659     +  promoter       chicken β-actin promoter: No description available
    660..1676    +  intron         chimeric intron: chimera between introns from chicken β-actin and rabbit β-globin
   1725..1761    +  misc_feature   MCS (fragment): multiple cloning site
   1838..5938    +  CDS            Cas9 VQR: Streptococcus pyogenes Cas9 endonuclease with the D1135V/R1335Q/T1337R mutations has an altered recognition specificity for the protospacer adjacent motif (PAM) (Kleinstiver et al., 2015)
   5972..6037    +  CDS            3xFLAG: three tandem FLAG® epitope tags, followed by an enterokinase cleavage site
   6068..6217    +  CDS            VP64: tetrameric repeat of the minimal activation domain of herpes simplex virus VP16 (Beerli et al., 1998)
   6230..6301    +  CDS            HBB (fragment): HBB_PONPY - Experimental evidence at transcript level: Swiss-Prot protein existence level 2. Involved in oxygen transport from the lung to the various peripheral tissues. From Pongo pygmaeus (Bornean orangutan).
   6372..6427    +  polyA_signal   β-globin poly(A) signal: rabbit β-globin polyadenylation signal (Gil and Proudfoot, 1987)
   6812..6828    -  protein_bind   lac operator: The lac repressor binds to the lac operator to inhibit transcription in E. coli. This inhibition can be relieved by adding lactose or isopropyl-β-D-thiogalactopyranoside (IPTG). lac repressor encoded by lacI
   6836..6866    -  promoter       lac promoter: promoter for the E. coli lac operon
   6881..6902    -  protein_bind   CAP binding site: CAP binding activates transcription in the presence of cAMP. E. coli catabolite activator protein
   6915..6954    -  CDS            lacI (fragment): lac repressor; lacI; The lac repressor binds to the lac operator to inhibit transcription in E. coli. This inhibition can be relieved by adding lactose or isopropyl-β-D-thiogalactopyranoside (IPTG).
   6961..6983    +  promoter       SV40 promoter (fragment): SV40 enhancer and early promoter
   7007..7142    +  rep_origin     SV40 ori: SV40 origin of replication
   7162..7296    +  polyA_signal   SV40 poly(A) signal: SV40 polyadenylation signal
   7298..7352    -  CDS            lacI (fragment): lac repressor; lacI; The lac repressor binds to the lac operator to inhibit transcription in E. coli. This inhibition can be relieved by adding lactose or isopropyl-β-D-thiogalactopyranoside (IPTG).
   7535..8123    -  rep_origin     ori: high-copy-number ColE1/pMB1/pBR322/pUC origin of replication
   8294..9154    -  CDS            AmpR: β-lactamase; bla; confers resistance to ampicillin, carbenicillin, and related antibiotics
   9155..9259    -  promoter       AmpR promoter: bla
