[The description below was written by a language model from this plasmid's Addgene catalogue record and pLannotate feature annotations shown in this document.]
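Description:
BPK617 is a mammalian expression plasmid built on the pCAG-CFP backbone that produces a catalytically inactive Streptococcus pyogenes Cas9 (dCas9, carrying the D10A and H840A nuclease-inactivating substitutions) fused to the VP64 transcriptional activation domain. It is propagated in E. coli from a high-copy ColE1/pUC-type origin and selected through the β-lactamase (AmpR) gene and its own promoter. The catalogue gives a total size of 9,341 bp, whereas the sequenced record behind the feature table is 9,289 nt, a small discrepancy the record does not explain.

Expression is driven by the CAG promoter, annotated here as its three components: the CMV immediate-early enhancer, the chicken β-actin promoter and a chimeric β-actin/β-globin intron, which together give strong constitutive transcription in many mammalian cell types. Downstream lies the Cas9 open reading frame, followed in the same orientation by a 3xFLAG epitope tag for detection and then VP64, a tetramer of the minimal herpes simplex VP16 activation domain. The automated annotation labels the Cas9 coding region as the "VQR" PAM variant, but the catalogue lists only D10A and H840A, so this is probably a nearest-match label rather than evidence of altered PAM specificity. A short β-globin fragment and the rabbit β-globin polyadenylation signal terminate the transcript. Backbone remnants include lac promoter/operator elements, an SV40 origin and an SV40 poly(A) signal; no mammalian selection marker is annotated, and no guide RNA cassette is present, so guides must be supplied separately. The plasmid is used for CRISPR-mediated activation (CRISPRa) of target genes in human cells, recruiting VP64 to promoters or enhancers specified by the guide RNA.
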