Addgene plasmid #179297: BPK617
Purpose: Expresses dCas9 fused to VP64
Depositing lab: Keith Joung. Depositing organization: Massachusetts General Hospital. Publication: Augmenting and directing long-range CRISPR-mediated activation in human cells. Tak YE, Horng JE, Perry NT, Schultz HT, Iyer S, Yao Q, Zou LS, Aryee MJ, Pinello L, Joung JK. Nat Methods. 2021 Sep;18(9):1075-1081. doi: 10.1038/s41592-021-01224-1. Epub 2021 Aug 5. PubMed 34354266.
Backbone
  Vector backbone: pCAG-CFP
  Total vector size (bp): 9341
  Vector type: Mammalian Expression
Growth in bacteria
  Bacterial resistance: Ampicillin, 100 μg/mL
  Growth temperature: 37°C
  Growth strain: DH5alpha
  Copy number: High Copy
Gene/Insert
  Gene/Insert name: dCas9-VP64
  Species: S. Pyogenes
  Insert size (bp): 4379
  Mutation: D10A, H840A (catalytically inactive Cas9)
  Promoter: CAG
  Cloning method: Gibson Cloning
  Sequencing primers: 5′ GCAACGTGCTGGTTATTGTG; 3′ CAGAGGGAAAAAGATCTCAGTGG
Terms and licenses: Academic/Nonprofit Terms; Industry Terms: Not Available to Industry
How to cite: BPK617 was a gift from Keith Joung (Addgene plasmid # 179297 ; http://n2t.net/addgene:179297 ; RRID:Addgene_179297)
